>Addgene plasmid #13266 | L1dRSLE | depositor partial sequence | sequence record 7600 | Author sequence
ATNANTGCCAGCTGGGGCAGAGCAGCGTGTGCCCAGGAAGGGGTGCAGCTGGGTTTTGGCAATAAAGTGG
GGACCGGGTGGTAGGAAGGGGATCCGAGGCAGCAAGTTCTCCTCTGCCCCAACTCCAGCCTCCCATGGGC
CTGCTGGAGAGGGAGGGGCCTGGATCCCAAGGCCAGGGGCACAGCATCTCCTGTCCGTACTCCACTCGAG
GTCGACGGTATCGATAAGCTTGATAATTCGGACTTACCTATTCTAGGGCCACGGCAGGGTTGATGGGGGA
AGTGGCCCCTGAGCTGTCATTGCCCCCTGCCGCCTCCTTCTCCTTCTTGCCACTGTACTGGCCAATGAAC
GAACCATCCTCGTTGAACTGAACATCCACGCTGCCCCCATAATCGGCCAGGCTGTCGTCACTGCCCAGGG
GCTTGATGTCCCCGTTGAGCGATGGCTGGCTGCTGCCAAAGGCCTTCTCCTCGTTGTCACTGTACTCGCC
GAAGGTCTCATCTTTCATCGGTCGGGCCTCAGAGTCCACCTGGGTGTCCTCCTTATCCTTCACTGAGTAT
TTGCCGCCCTTGCTGCGCTTGATGAAGCAGAGGATGAGCAGGACGAGGAGCAGGAGGATGATGGCACTCA
CAAAGCCGATGAACCAGCCCTCAGTGGCGAAGCCAGCAGGAGGGAGCCTCACGCGGCCTGTGCCATTGGT
CTTCACAGCCATTTGGTGCCGGAACATCCTCTCCTTAAACAAGTGGATCTCGTAGTCAGTGTCAGGCTGC
AGGTCCCACTGCGTGTANGAGCTCTGGTTGTAGCTGACATACTGTGGCGAAAGGGAAGCCCCACCCTTCT
CTTCTCCCAAGGCTTTGAACAAGATATGGAACCTGAAGTTGCACTGGCCCTCCTTGGGGACCCAGGAGAC
GACACTGTAGTTTTCACCCGCTGTGGCTGANATGTTGCCAAAATCTGAGATTCCAGACANGCCATAGTGC
CTCCTTCCCGTACGANGGCTNCACCAGGGCCCTCTTTGGTGGTGGCNTGAAACTGGAACGGTACCCCAGG
TGGGGGCTGAAATCGTCAGNTGTGTGTCCAAATTNGGGTCCCAAGNTNAAGAAATTNCCCTNNCCCNCAT
CNGGGGGGGAANAAAAAAANAACCNGNAANCCCNTTTGNTAAAGGGGGNNCNNCCNNANAGNGGGTTNAT
GNNNCNNGNANCC
