>Addgene plasmid #13266 | L1dRSLE | addgene partial sequence | sequence record 19773 | 13266 with BGHrev
TATAGAATAGGGCCCTCTAGAGATCTGCCCAAGCTGGGGCAGAGCAGCGTGTGCCCAGGAAGGGGTGCAG
CTGGGTTTTGGCAATAAAGTGGGGACCGGGTGGTAGGAAGGGGATCCGAGGCAGCAAGTTCTCCTCTGCC
CCAACTCCAGCCTCCCATGGGCCTGCTGGAGAGGGAGGGGCCTGGATCCCAAGGCCAGGGGCACAGCATC
TCCTGTCCGTACTCCACTCGAGGTCGACGGTATCGATAAGCTTGATAATTCGGACTTACCTATTCTAGGG
CCACGGCAGGGTTGATGGGGGAAGTGGCCCCTGAGCTGTCATTGCCCCCTGCCGCCTCCTTCTCCTTCTT
GCCACTGTACTGGCCAATGAACGAACCATCCTCGTTGAACTGAACATCCACGCTGCCCCCATAATCGGCC
AGGCTGTCGTCACTGCCCAGGGGCTTGATGTCCCCGTTGAGCGATGGCTGGCTGCTGCCAAAGGCCTTCT
CCTCGTTGTCACTGTACTCGCCGAAGGTCTCATCTTTCATCGGTCGGGCCTCAGAGTCCACCTGGGTGTC
CTCCTTATCCTTCACTGAGTATTTGCCGCCCTTGCTGCGCTTGATGA
