[The description below was written by a language model from this plasmid's Addgene catalogue record.]
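Description:
L1dRSLE is a pcDNA3-based plasmid carrying a human L1CAM cDNA of about 3.7 kb from which the RSLE region has been removed. The backbone contributes roughly 5.45 kb, and the insert was placed between XhoI and HindIII sites, both of which remain intact. The alternative names recorded for the insert (hL1RR+3UTR, L1deltaRSLE) suggest that some 3′ untranslated sequence accompanies the coding region. The plasmid is maintained at high copy in E. coli under ampicillin selection. T7 and SP6 primers are listed for sequencing across the insert junctions, consistent with the phage promoter sites that flank the pcDNA3 polylinker.

The catalogue classifies the vector type as bacterial expression, but pcDNA3 is generally known as a mammalian expression backbone in which a CMV immediate-early promoter drives the cloned cDNA and a neomycin resistance cassette allows G418 selection in transfected cells. The record does not itself list a promoter or a mammalian marker, and no feature table is provided to confirm these elements or the orientation of the insert.

L1CAM is a neural cell adhesion molecule of the immunoglobulin superfamily. RSLE is a short, alternatively spliced four-residue motif in its cytoplasmic domain. The associated publication identifies the RSLE region as one of two ezrin-radixin-moesin (ERM)-binding sites in L1, together with a juxtamembrane site, that regulate L1-mediated branching. The deletion construct therefore serves as a mutant for comparison with wild-type L1, to test how loss of this cytoplasmic motif affects ERM interaction and neurite branching. No epitope tag or reporter fusion is recorded.
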