Addgene plasmid #13266: L1dRSLE
Depositing lab: Vance Lemmon. Depositing organization: Case Western Reserve University. Publication: L1-mediated branching is regulated by two ezrin-radixin-moesin (ERM)-binding sites, the RSLE region and a novel juxtamembrane ERM-binding region. Cheng L, Itoh K, Lemmon V. J Neurosci. 2005 Jan 12. 25(2):395-403. 10.1523/JNEUROSCI.4097-04.2005 PubMed 15647482.
Backbone
  Vector backbone: pcDNA3
  Backbone size w/o insert (bp): 5450
  Vector type: Bacterial Expression
Growth in bacteria
  Bacterial resistance: Ampicillin, 100 μg/mL
  Growth temperature: 37°C
  Growth strain: DH5alpha
  Copy number: High Copy
Gene/Insert
  Gene/Insert name: L1CAM (alt names: hL1RR+3UTR; L1deltaRSLE)
  Species: H. sapiens (human)
  Insert size (bp): 3700
  Mutation: RSLE region removed
  Entrez Gene: L1CAM (a.k.a. CAML1, CD171, HSAS, HSAS1, HYCX, MASA, MIC5, N-CAM-L1, N-CAML1, NCAM-L1, S10, SPG1)
  Cloning method: Restriction Enzyme; 5′ cloning site XhoI (not destroyed); 3′ cloning site HindIII (not destroyed)
  Sequencing primers: 5′ T7; 3′ SP6
Terms and licenses: Academic/Nonprofit Terms; Industry Terms: Not Available to Industry
How to cite: L1dRSLE was a gift from Vance Lemmon (Addgene plasmid # 13266 ; http://n2t.net/addgene:13266 ; RRID:Addgene_13266)
